>Addgene plasmid #37561 | pLenti-cytoMetGFP | depositor full sequence | sequence record 47323 | pLenti-cytoMetGFP sequence 9927 bps
CAGGTGGCACTTTTCGGGGAAATGTGCGCGGAACCCCTATTTGTTTATTTTTCTAAATACATTCAAATAT
GTATCCGCTCATGAGACAATAACCCTGATAAATGCTTCAATAATATTGAAAAAGGAAGAGTATGAGTATT
CAACATTTCCGTGTCGCCCTTATTCCCTTTTTTGCGGCATTTTGCCTTCCTGTTTTTGCTCACCCAGAAA
CGCTGGTGAAAGTAAAAGATGCTGAAGATCAGTTGGGTGCACGAGTGGGTTACATCGAACTGGATCTCAA
CAGCGGTAAGATCCTTGAGAGTTTTCGCCCCGAAGAACGTTTTCCAATGATGAGCACTTTTAAAGTTCTG
CTATGTGGCGCGGTATTATCCCGTATTGACGCCGGGCAAGAGCAACTCGGTCGCCGCATACACTATTCTC
AGAATGACTTGGTTGAGTACTCACCAGTCACAGAAAAGCATCTTACGGATGGCATGACAGTAAGAGAATT
ATGCAGTGCTGCCATAACCATGAGTGATAACACTGCGGCCAACTTACTTCTGACAACGATCGGAGGACCG
AAGGAGCTAACCGCTTTTTTGCACAACATGGGGGATCATGTAACTCGCCTTGATCGTTGGGAACCGGAGC
TGAATGAAGCCATACCAAACGACGAGCGTGACACCACGATGCCTGTAGCAATGGCAACAACGTTGCGCAA
ACTATTAACTGGCGAACTACTTACTCTAGCTTCCCGGCAACAATTAATAGACTGGATGGAGGCGGATAAA
GTTGCAGGACCACTTCTGCGCTCGGCCCTTCCGGCTGGCTGGTTTATTGCTGATAAATCTGGAGCCGGTG
AGCGTGGGTCTCGCGGTATCATTGCAGCACTGGGGCCAGATGGTAAGCCCTCCCGTATCGTAGTTATCTA
CACGACGGGGAGTCAGGCAACTATGGATGAACGAAATAGACAGATCGCTGAGATAGGTGCCTCACTGATT
AAGCATTGGTAACTGTCAGACCAAGTTTACTCATATATACTTTAGATTGATTTAAAACTTCATTTTTAAT
TTAAAAGGATCTAGGTGAAGATCCTTTTTGATAATCTCATGACCAAAATCCCTTAACGTGAGTTTTCGTT
CCACTGAGCGTCAGACCCCGTAGAAAAGATCAAAGGATCTTCTTGAGATCCTTTTTTTCTGCGCGTAATC
TGCTGCTTGCAAACAAAAAAACCACCGCTACCAGCGGTGGTTTGTTTGCCGGATCAAGAGCTACCAACTC
TTTTTCCGAAGGTAACTGGCTTCAGCAGAGCGCAGATACCAAATACTGTCCTTCTAGTGTAGCCGTAGTT
AGGCCACCACTTCAAGAACTCTGTAGCACCGCCTACATACCTCGCTCTGCTAATCCTGTTACCAGTGGCT
GCTGCCAGTGGCGATAAGTCGTGTCTTACCGGGTTGGACTCAAGACGATAGTTACCGGATAAGGCGCAGC
GGTCGGGCTGAACGGGGGGTTCGTGCACACAGCCCAGCTTGGAGCGAACGACCTACACCGAACTGAGATA
CCTACAGCGTGAGCTATGAGAAAGCGCCACGCTTCCCGAAGGGAGAAAGGCGGACAGGTATCCGGTAAGC
GGCAGGGTCGGAACAGGAGAGCGCACGAGGGAGCTTCCAGGGGGAAACGCCTGGTATCTTTATAGTCCTG
TCGGGTTTCGCCACCTCTGACTTGAGCGTCGATTTTTGTGATGCTCGTCAGGGGGGCGGAGCCTATGGAA
AAACGCCAGCAACGCGGCCTTTTTACGGTTCCTGGCCTTTTGCTGGCCTTTTGCTCACATGTTCTTTCCT
GCGTTATCCCCTGATTCTGTGGATAACCGTATTACCGCCTTTGAGTGAGCTGATACCGCTCGCCGCAGCC
GAACGACCGAGCGCAGCGAGTCAGTGAGCGAGGAAGCGGAAGAGCGCCCAATACGCAAACCGCCTCTCCC
CGCGCGTTGGCCGATTCATTAATGCAGCTGGCACGACAGGTTTCCCGACTGGAAAGCGGGCAGTGAGCGC
AACGCAATTAATGTGAGTTAGCTCACTCATTAGGCACCCCAGGCTTTACACTTTATGCTTCCGGCTCGTA
TGTTGTGTGGAATTGTGAGCGGATAACAATTTCACACAGGAAACAGCTATGACCATGATTACGCCAAGCG
CGCAATTAACCCTCACTAAAGGGAACAAAAGCTGGAGCTGCAAGCTTAATGTAGTCTTATGCAATACTCT
TGTAGTCTTGCAACATGGTAACGATGAGTTAGCAACATGCCTTACAAGGAGAGAAAAAGCACCGTGCATG
CCGATTGGTGGAAGTAAGGTGGTACGATCGTGCCTTATTAGGAAGGCAACAGACGGGTCTGACATGGATT
GGACGAACCACTGAATTGCCGCATTGCAGAGATATTGTATTTAAGTGCCTAGCTCGATACAATAAACGGG
TCTCTCTGGTTAGACCAGATCTGAGCCTGGGAGCTCTCTGGCTAACTAGGGAACCCACTGCTTAAGCCTC
AATAAAGCTTGCCTTGAGTGCTTCAAGTAGTGTGTGCCCGTCTGTTGTGTGACTCTGGTAACTAGAGATC
CCTCAGACCCTTTTAGTCAGTGTGGAAAATCTCTAGCAGTGGCGCCCGAACAGGGACCTGAAAGCGAAAG
GGAAACCAGAGCTCTCTCGACGCAGGACTCGGCTTGCTGAAGCGCGCACGGCAAGAGGCGAGGGGCGGCG
ACTGGTGAGTACGCCAAAAATTTTGACTAGCGGAGGCTAGAAGGAGAGAGATGGGTGCGAGAGCGTCAGT
ATTAAGCGGGGGAGAATTAGATCGCGATGGGAAAAAATTCGGTTAAGGCCAGGGGGAAAGAAAAAATATA
AATTAAAACATATAGTATGGGCAAGCAGGGAGCTAGAACGATTCGCAGTTAATCCTGGCCTGTTAGAAAC
ATCAGAAGGCTGTAGACAAATACTGGGACAGCTACAACCATCCCTTCAGACAGGATCAGAAGAACTTAGA
TCATTATATAATACAGTAGCAACCCTCTATTGTGTGCATCAAAGGATAGAGATAAAAGACACCAAGGAAG
CTTTAGACAAGATAGAGGAAGAGCAAAACAAAAGTAAGACCACCGCACAGCAAGCGGCCGCTGATCTTCA
GACCTGGAGGAGGAGATATGAGGGACAATTGGAGAAGTGAATTATATAAATATAAAGTAGTAAAAATTGA
ACCATTAGGAGTAGCACCCACCAAGGCAAAGAGAAGAGTGGTGCAGAGAGAAAAAAGAGCAGTGGGAATA
GGAGCTTTGTTCCTTGGGTTCTTGGGAGCAGCAGGAAGCACTATGGGCGCAGCCTCAATGACGCTGACGG
TACAGGCCAGACAATTATTGTCTGGTATAGTGCAGCAGCAGAACAATTTGCTGAGGGCTATTGAGGCGCA
ACAGCATCTGTTGCAACTCACAGTCTGGGGCATCAAGCAGCTCCAGGCAAGAATCCTGGCTGTGGAAAGA
TACCTAAAGGATCAACAGCTCCTGGGGATTTGGGGTTGCTCTGGAAAACTCATTTGCACCACTGCTGTGC
CTTGGAATGCTAGTTGGAGTAATAAATCTCTGGAACAGATTGGAATCACACGACCTGGATGGAGTGGGAC
AGAGAAATTAACAATTACACAAGCTTAATACACTCCTTAATTGAAGAATCGCAAAACCAGCAAGAAAAGA
ATGAACAAGAATTATTGGAATTAGATAAATGGGCAAGTTTGTGGAATTGGTTTAACATAACAAATTGGCT
GTGGTATATAAAATTATTCATAATGATAGTAGGAGGCTTGGTAGGTTTAAGAATAGTTTTTGCTGTACTT
TCTATAGTGAATAGAGTTAGGCAGGGATATTCACCATTATCGTTTCAGACCCACCTCCCAACCCCGAGGG
GACCCGACAGGCCCGAAGGAATAGAAGAAGAAGGTGGAGAGAGAGACAGAGACAGATCCATTCGATTAGT
GAACGGATCTCGACGGTTAACTTTTAAAAGAAAAGGGGGGATTGGGGGGTACAGTGCAGGGGAAAGAATA
GTAGACATAATAGCAACAGACATACAAACTAAAGAATTACAAAAACAAATTACAAAAATTCAAAATTTTA
TCGATAAGCTTGGGAGTTCCGCGTTACATAACTTACGGTAAATGGCCCGCCTGGCTGACCGCCCAACGAC
CCCCGCCCATTGACGTCAATAATGACGTATGTTCCCATAGTAACGCCAATAGGGACTTTCCATTGACGTC
AATGGGTGGAGTATTTACGGTAAACTGCCCACTTGGCAGTACATCAAGTGTATCATATGCCAAGTACGCC
CCCTATTGACGTCAATGACGGTAAATGGCCCGCCTGGCATTATGCCCAGTACATGACCTTATGGGACTTT
CCTACTTGGCAGTACATCTACGTATTAGTCATCGCTATTACCATGGTGATGCGGTTTTGGCAGTACATCA
ATGGGCGTGGATAGCGGTTTGACTCACGGGGATTTCCAAGTCTCCACCCCATTGACGTCAATGGGAGTTT
GTTTTGGCACCAAAATCAACGGGACTTTCCAAAATGTCGTAACAACTCCGCCCCATTGACGCAAATGGGC
GGTAGGCGTGTACGGTGGGAGGTCTATATAAGCAGAGCTCGTTTAGTGAACCGTCAGATCGCCTGGAGAC
GCCATCCACGCTGTTTTGACCTCCATAGAAGACACCGACTCTAGAGGATCCACCATGAAAAAGAGAAAGC
AAATTAAAGATCTGGGCAGTGAATTAGTTCGCTACGATGCAAGAGTACACACTCCTCATTTGGATAGGCT
TGTAAGTGCCCGAAGTGTAAGCCCAACTACAGAAATGGTTTCAAATGAATCTGTAGACTACCGAGCTACT
TTTCCAGAAGATCAGTTTCCTAATTCATCTCAGAACGGTTCATGCCGACAAGTGCAGTATCCTCTGACAG
ACATGTCCCCCATCCTAACTAGTGGGGACTCTGATATATCCAGTCCATTACTGCAAAATACTGTCCACAT
TGACCTCAGTGCTCTAAATCCAGAGCTGGTCCAGGCAGTGCAGCATGTAGTGATTGGGCCCAGTAGCCTG
ATTGTGCATTTCAATGAAGTCATAGGAAGAGGGCATTTTGGTTGTGTATATCATGGGACTTTGTTGGACA
ATGATGGCAAGAAAATTCACTGTGCTGTGAAATCCTTGAACAGAATCACTGACATAGGAGAAGTTTCCCA
ATTTCTGACCGAGGGAATCATCATGAAAGATTTTAGTCATCCCAATGTCCTCTCGCTCCTGGGAATCTGC
CTGCGAAGTGAAGGGTCTCCGCTGGTGGTCCTACCATACATGAAACATGGAGATCTTCGAAATTTCATTC
GAAATGAGACTCATAATCCAACTGTAAAAGATCTTATTGGCTTTGGTCTTCAAGTAGCCAAAGGCATGAA
ATATCTTGCAAGCAAAAAGTTTGTCCACAGAGACTTGGCTGCAAGAAACTGTATGCTGGATGAAAAATTC
ACAGTCAAGGTTGCTGATTTTGGTCTTGCCAGAGACATGTATGATAAAGAATACTATAGTGTACACAACA
AAACAGGTGCAAAGCTGCCAGTGAAGTGGATGGCTTTGGAAAGTCTGCAAACTCAAAAGTTTACCACCAA
GTCAGATGTGTGGTCCTTTGGCGTCGTCCTCTGGGAGCTGATGACAAGAGGAGCCCCACCTTATCCTGAC
GTAAACACCTTTGATATAACTGTTTACTTGTTGCAAGGGAGAAGACTCCTACAACCGCAATACTGCCCAG
ACCCCTTATATGAAGTAATGCTAAAATGCTGGCACCCTAAAGCCGAAATGCGCCCATCCTTTTCTGAACT
GGTGTCCCGGATATCAGCGATCTTCTCTACTTTCATTGGGGAGCACTATGTCCATGTGAACGCTACTTAT
GTGAACGTAAAATGTGTCGCTCCGTATCCTTCTCTGTTGTCATCAGAAGATAACGCTGATGATGAGGTGG
ACACACGACCAGCCTCCTTCTGGGAGACATCAGCGGATCCACCGGTCGCCACCATGGTGAGCAAGGGCGA
GGAGCTGTTCACCGGGGTGGTGCCCATCCTGGTCGAGCTGGACGGCGACGTAAACGGCCACAAGTTCAGC
GTGTCCGGCGAGGGCGAGGGCGATGCCACCTACGGCAAGCTGACCCTGAAGTTCATCTGCACCACCGGCA
AGCTGCCCGTGCCCTGGCCCACCCTCGTGACCACCCTGACCTACGGCGTGCAGTGCTTCAGCCGCTACCC
CGACCACATGAAGCAGCACGACTTCTTCAAGTCCGCCATGCCCGAAGGCTACGTCCAGGAGCGCACCATC
TTCTTCAAGGACGACGGCAACTACAAGACCCGCGCCGAGGTGAAGTTCGAGGGCGACACCCTGGTGAACC
GCATCGAGCTGAAGGGCATCGACTTCAAGGAGGACGGCAACATCCTGGGGCACAAGCTGGAGTACAACTA
CAACAGCCACAACGTCTATATCATGGCCGACAAGCAGAAGAACGGCATCAAGGTGAACTTCAAGATCCGC
CACAACATCGAGGACGGCAGCGTGCAGCTCGCCGACCACTACCAGCAGAACACCCCCATCGGCGACGGCC
CCGTGCTGCTGCCCGACAACCACTACCTGAGCACCCAGTCCGCCCTGAGCAAAGACCCCAACGAGAAGCG
CGATCACATGGTCCTGCTGGAGTTCGTGACCGCCGCCGGGATCACTCTCGGCATGGACGAGCTGTACAAG
TAAAGCGGCCGCGTCGACAATCAACCTCTGGATTACAAAATTTGTGAAAGATTGACTGGTATTCTTAACT
ATGTTGCTCCTTTTACGCTATGTGGATACGCTGCTTTAATGCCTTTGTATCATGCTATTGCTTCCCGTAT
GGCTTTCATTTTCTCCTCCTTGTATAAATCCTGGTTGCTGTCTCTTTATGAGGAGTTGTGGCCCGTTGTC
AGGCAACGTGGCGTGGTGTGCACTGTGTTTGCTGACGCAACCCCCACTGGTTGGGGCATTGCCACCACCT
GTCAGCTCCTTTCCGGGACTTTCGCTTTCCCCCTCCCTATTGCCACGGCGGAACTCATCGCCGCCTGCCT
TGCCCGCTGCTGGACAGGGGCTCGGCTGTTGGGCACTGACAATTCCGTGGTGTTGTCGGGGAAGCTGACG
TCCTTTCCATGGCTGCTCGCCTGTGTTGCCACCTGGATTCTGCGCGGGACGTCCTTCTGCTACGTCCCTT
CGGCCCTCAATCCAGCGGACCTTCCTTCCCGCGGCCTGCTGCCGGCTCTGCGGCCTCTTCCGCGTCTTCG
CCTTCGCCCTCAGACGAGTCGGATCTCCCTTTGGGCCGCCTCCCCGCCTGGAATTCTACCGGGTAGGGGA
GGCGCTTTTCCCAAGGCAGTCTGGAGCATGCGCTTTAGCAGCCCCGCTGGGCACTTGGCGCTACACAAGT
GGCCTCTGGCCTCGCACACATTCCACATCCACCGGTAGGCGCCAACCGGCTCCGTTCTTTGGTGGCCCCT
TCGCGCCACCTTCTACTCCTCCCCTAGTCAGGAAGTTCCCCCCCGCCCCGCAGCTCGCGTCGTGCAGGAC
GTGACAAATGGAAGTAGCACGTCTCACTAGTCTCGTGCAGATGGACAGCACCGCTGAGCAATGGAAGCGG
GTAGGCCTTTGGGGCAGCGGCCAATAGCAGCTTTGCTCCTTCGCTTTCTGGGCTCAGAGGCTGGGAAGGG
GTGGGTCCGGGGGCGGGCTCAGGGGCGGGCTCAGGGGCGGGGCGGGCGCCCGAAGGTCCTCCGGAGGCCC
GGCATTCTGCACGCTTCAAAAGCGCACGTCTGCCGCGCTGTTCTCCTCTTCCTCATCTCCGGGCCTTTCG
ACCTGCAGCCCAAGCTTACCATGACCGAGTACAAGCCCACGGTGCGCCTCGCCACCCGCGACGACGTCCC
CAGGGCCGTACGCACCCTCGCCGCCGCGTTCGCCGACTACCCCGCCACGCGCCACACCGTCGATCCGGAC
CGCCACATCGAGCGGGTCACCGAGCTGCAAGAACTCTTCCTCACGCGCGTCGGGCTCGACATCGGCAAGG
TGTGGGTCGCGGACGACGGCGCCGCGGTGGCGGTCTGGACCACGCCGGAGAGCGTCGAAGCGGGGGCGGT
GTTCGCCGAGATCGGCCCGCGCATGGCCGAGTTGAGCGGTTCCCGGCTGGCCGCGCAGCAACAGATGGAA
GGCCTCCTGGCGCCGCACCGGCCCAAGGAGCCCGCGTGGTTCCTGGCCACCGTCGGCGTCTCGCCCGACC
ACCAGGGCAAGGGTCTGGGCAGCGCCGTCGTGCTCCCCGGAGTGGAGGCGGCCGAGCGCGCCGGGGTGCC
CGCCTTCCTGGAGACCTCCGCGCCCCGCAACCTCCCCTTCTACGAGCGGCTCGGCTTCACCGTCACCGCC
GACGTCGAGGTGCCCGAAGGACCGCGCACCTGGTGCATGACCCGCAAGCCCGGTGCCTGACGCCCGCCCC
ACGACCCGCAGCGCCCGACCGAAAGGAGCGCACGACCCCATGCATCTCGAGGGCCCGGTACCTTTAAGAC
CAATGACTTACAAGGCAGCTGTAGATCTTAGCCACTTTTTAAAAGAAAAGGGGGGACTGGAAGGGCTAGC
TCACTCCCAACGAAGACAAGATCTGCTTTTTGCTTGTACTGGGTCTCTCTGGTTAGACCAGATCTGAGCC
TGGGAGCTCTCTGGCTGCCTAGGGAACCCACTGCTTAAGCCTCAATAAAGCTTGCCTTGAGTGCTTCAAG
TAGTGTGTGCCCGTCTGTTGTGTGACTCTGGTAACTAGAGATCCCTCAGACCCTTTTAGTCAGTGTGGAA
AATCTCTAGCAGTAGTAGTTCATGTCATCTTATTATTCAGTATTTATAACTTGCAAAGAAATGAATATCA
GAGAGTGAGAGGAACTTGTTTATTGCAGCTTATAATGGTTACAAATAAAGCAATAGCATCACAAATTTCA
CAAATAAAGCATTTTTTTCACTGCATTCTAGTTGTGGTTTGTCCAAACTCATCAATGTATCTTATCATGT
CTGGCTCTAGCTATCCCGCCCCTAACTCCGCCCAGTTCCGCCCATTCTCCGCCCCATGGCTGACTAATTT
TTTTTATTTATGCAGAGGCCGAGGCCGCCTCGGCCTCTGAGCTATTCCAGAAGTAGTGAGGAGGCTTTTT
TGGAGGCCTAGGCTTTTGCGTCGAGACGTACCCAATTCGCCCTATAGTGAGTCGTATTACGCGCGCTCAC
TGGCCGTCGTTTTACAACGTCGTGACTGGGAAAACCCTGGCGTTACCCAACTTAATCGCCTTGCAGCACA
TCCCCCTTTCGCCAGCTGGCGTAATAGCGAAGAGGCCCGCACCGATCGCCCTTCCCAACAGTTGCGCAGC
CTGAATGGCGAATGGCGCG
[124 nt withheld, positions 9470-9593]
C
[91 nt withheld, positions 9595-9685]
A
[49 nt withheld, positions 9687-9735]
CCTTTGACGTTGGAGTCCACGTTCTTT
[37 nt withheld, positions 9763-9799]
ACCCTATCTCGGTCTATTCTTTTGATTTATAAGGGATTTTGCCGATTTCGGCCTATTGGTTAAAAAATGA
GCTGATTTAACAAAAATTTAACGCGAATTTTAACAAAATATTAACGTTTACAATTTCC
Features (pLannotate 1.2.2; 29 found; start..end, strand, type, name):
     27..131     +  promoter       AmpR promoter: bla
    132..992     +  CDS            AmpR: β-lactamase; bla; confers resistance to ampicillin, carbenicillin, and related antibiotics
   1163..1751    +  rep_origin     ori: high-copy-number ColE1/pMB1/pBR322/pUC origin of replication
   1934..2026    +  CDS            lacI (fragment): lac repressor; lacI; The lac repressor binds to the lac operator to inhibit transcription in E. coli. This inhibition can be relieved by adding lactose or isopropyl-β-D-thiogalactopyranoside (IPTG).
   2039..2060    +  protein_bind   CAP binding site: CAP binding activates transcription in the presence of cAMP. E. coli catabolite activator protein
   2075..2105    +  promoter       lac promoter: promoter for the E. coli lac operon
   2113..2129    +  protein_bind   lac operator: The lac repressor binds to the lac operator to inhibit transcription in E. coli. This inhibition can be relieved by adding lactose or isopropyl-β-D-thiogalactopyranoside (IPTG). lac repressor encoded by lacI
   2174..2192    +  promoter       T3 promoter: promoter for bacteriophage T3 RNA polymerase
   2220..2441    +  promoter       RSV promoter: Rous sarcoma virus enhancer/promoter
   2448..2628    +  LTR            5' LTR (truncated): truncated 5' long terminal repeat (LTR) from HIV-1
   2672..2797    +  misc_feature   HIV-1 Ψ: packaging signal of human immunodeficiency virus type 1
   2781..3144    +  CDS            HIV-1 gag (fragment): gag protein from human immunodeficiency virus 1; gag
   3239..3575    +  ncRNA          RRE: Accession: RF00036 - HIV Rev response element
   3611..4000    +  CDS            env (fragment): ENV_HV1H2 - Experimental evidence at protein level: Swiss-Prot protein existence level 1. [Transmembrane protein gp41]: Acts as a class I viral fusion protein. Under the current model, the protein has at least 3 conformational states: pre-fusion native state, pre-hairpin intermediate state, and post-fusion hairpin state. During fusion of viral and target intracellular membranes, the coiled coil regions (heptad repeats) assume a trimer-of-hairpins structure, positioning the fusion peptide in close proximity to the C-terminal region of the ectodomain. The formation of this structure appears to d
   4012..4129    +  misc_feature   cPPT/CTS: central polypurine tract and central termination sequence of HIV-1
   4152..4455    +  enhancer       CMV enhancer: human cytomegalovirus immediate early enhancer
   4456..4659    +  promoter       CMV promoter: human cytomegalovirus (CMV) immediate early promoter
   4745..6052    +  CDS            MET (fragment): MET_HUMAN - Experimental evidence at protein level: Swiss-Prot protein existence level 1. (Microbial infection) Acts as a receptor for Listeria monocytogenes internalin InlB, mediating entry of the pathogen into cells. From Homo sapiens (Human).
   6074..6793    +  CDS            EGFP: the original enhanced GFP (Yang et al., 1996) mammalian codon-optimized
   6809..7397    +  misc_feature   WPRE: woodchuck hepatitis virus posttranscriptional regulatory element
   7411..7910    +  promoter       PGK promoter: mouse phosphoglycerate kinase 1 promoter
   7931..8530    +  CDS            PuroR: puromycin N-acetyltransferase; pac from Streptomyces alboniger; confers resistance to puromycin
   8598..8666    +  CDS            nef (fragment): NEF_HV1Z2 - Experimental evidence at protein level: Swiss-Prot protein existence level 1. Extracellular Nef protein targets CD4(+) T-lymphocytes for apoptosis by interacting with CXCR4 surface receptors. From Human immunodeficiency virus type 1 group M subtype D (isolate Z2/CDC-Z34) (HIV-1).
   8668..8901    +  LTR            3' LTR (ΔU3): self-inactivating 3' long terminal repeat (LTR) from HIV-1
   8973..9094    +  polyA_signal   SV40 poly(A) signal: SV40 polyadenylation signal
   9113..9248    +  rep_origin     SV40 ori: SV40 origin of replication
   9281..9299    -  promoter       T7 promoter: promoter for bacteriophage T7 RNA polymerase
   9307..9462    +  CDS            lacZα (fragment): LacZα fragment of β-galactosidase; lacZ fragment
   9470..9925    +  rep_origin     f1 ori (sequence partly withheld): f1 bacteriophage origin of replication; arrow indicates direction of (+) strand synthesis
