[The description below was written by a language model from this plasmid's Addgene catalogue record and pLannotate feature annotations shown in this document.]
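Description:
pLenti-cytoMetGFP is a third-generation-style, self-inactivating HIV-1 lentiviral transfer plasmid for mammalian expression, built on the pLentiCMV GFP Puro backbone. It is maintained in E. coli through a high-copy ColE1/pUC-type origin with ampicillin resistance (bla), and also carries an f1 origin plus remnants of a cloning-vector polylinker region (lac promoter/operator, lacZα fragment, T3 and T7 promoters). The viral portion begins with an RSV promoter fused to a truncated 5' LTR, which drives Tat-independent transcription of the genomic RNA in packaging cells. This is followed by the Ψ packaging signal with a short gag fragment, the Rev response element for nuclear export of unspliced RNA, an env fragment, and the cPPT/CTS element that aids nuclear import and transduction. The genome ends in a ΔU3 3' LTR, so the integrated provirus lacks LTR promoter activity. An SV40 poly(A) signal and SV40 origin lie downstream.

The payload is a fragment of human MET, the HGF receptor tyrosine kinase, restricted to the cytoplasmic domain (residues K956 to S1390) and therefore lacking the extracellular and transmembrane regions. It was inserted at a BamHI site and is expressed from the CMV enhancer/promoter, with EGFP as a C-terminal tag on the MET fragment. A WPRE follows the fusion to enhance transcript stability and expression. A separate mouse PGK promoter drives puromycin N-acetyltransferase, allowing selection of stably transduced cells. The record does not state a specific purpose, but the design suits stable or transient expression of a fluorescent, soluble MET intracellular domain, for example to follow its localization or signalling independently of ligand binding.
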