Addgene plasmid #37561: pLenti-cytoMetGFP
Depositing lab: David Rimm. Depositing organization: Yale University.
Backbone
  Vector backbone: pLentiCMV GFP Puro
  Backbone manufacturer: Eric Campeau Addgene Plasmid 17448
  Backbone size w/o insert (bp): 8608
  Total vector size (bp): 9927
  Vector type: Mammalian Expression, Lentiviral
  Selectable markers: Puromycin
Growth in bacteria
  Bacterial resistance: Ampicillin, 100 μg/mL
  Growth temperature: 37°C
  Growth strain: Stbl3
  Copy number: Unknown
Gene/Insert
  Gene/Insert name: MET
  Species: H. sapiens (human)
  Insert size (bp): 1310
  Mutation: only contains cytoplasmic domain amino acids K956-S1390
  Entrez Gene: MET (a.k.a. AUTS9, DA11, DFNB97, HGFR, RCCP2, c-Met)
  Promoter: CMV
  Tag / fusion protein: GFP (C terminal on insert)
  Cloning method: Restriction Enzyme; 5′ cloning site BamHI (not destroyed); 3′ cloning site BamHI (not destroyed)
  Sequencing primers: 5′ catagaagacaccgac
Terms and licenses: Academic/Nonprofit Terms; Industry Terms: Not Available to Industry
How to cite: pLenti-cytoMetGFP was a gift from David Rimm (Addgene plasmid # 37561 ; http://n2t.net/addgene:37561 ; RRID:Addgene_37561)
