>Addgene plasmid #37561 | pLenti-cytoMetGFP | addgene partial sequence | sequence record 48314 | CMV_fwd
CCGACTCTAGAGGATCCACCATGAAAAAGAGAAAGCAAATTAAAGATCTGGGCAGTGAATTAGTTCGCTA
CGATGCAAGAGTACACACTCCTCATTTGGATAGGCTTGTAAGTGCCCGAAGTGTAAGCCCAACTACAGAA
ATGGTTTCAAATGAATCTGTAGACTACCGAGCTACTTTTCCAGAAGATCAGTTTCCTAATTCATCTCAGA
ACGGTTCATGCCGACAAGTGCAGTATCCTCTGACAGACATGTCCCCCATCCTAACTAGTGGGGACTCTGA
TATATCCAGTCCATTACTGCAAAATACTGTCCACATTGACCTCAGTGCTCTAAATCCAGAGCTGGTCCAG
GCAGTGCAGCATGTAGTGATTGGGCCCAGTAGCCTGATTGTGCATTTCAATGAAGTCATAGGAAGAGGGC
ATTTTGGTTGTGTATATCATGGGACTTTGTTGGACAATGATGGCAAGAAAATTCACTGTGCTGTGAAATC
CTTGAACAGAATCACTGACATAGGAGAAGTTTCCCAATTTCTGACCGAGGGAATCATCATGAAAGATTTT
AGTCATCCCAATGTCCTCTCGCTCCTGGGAATCTGCCTGCG
