>Addgene plasmid #37561 | pLenti-cytoMetGFP | addgene partial sequence | sequence record 48315 | EGFP-N 5'-CGTCGCCGTCCAGCTCGACCAG-3'
GAGGGCATTTTGGTTGTGTATATCATGGGACTTTGTTGGACAATGATGGCAAGAAAATTCACTGTGCTGT
GAAATCCTTGAACAGAATCACTGACATAGGAGAAGTTTCCCAATTTCTGACCGAGGGAATCATCATGAAA
GATTTTAGTCATCCCAATGTCCTCTCGCTCCTGGGAATCTGCCTGCGAAGTGAAGGGTCTCCGCTGGTGG
TCCTACCATACATGAAACATGGAGATCTTCGAAATTTCATTCGAAATGAGACTCATAATCCAACTGTAAA
AGATCTTATTGGCTTTGGTCTTCAAGTAGCCAAAGGCATGAAATATCTTGCAAGCAAAAAGTTTGTCCAC
AGAGACTTGGCTGCAAGAAACTGTATGCTGGATGAAAAATTCACAGTCAAGGTTGCTGATTTTGGTCTTG
CCAGAGACATGTATGATAAAGAATACTATAGTGTACACAACAAAACAGGTGCAAAGCTGCCAGTGAAGTG
GATGGCTTTGGAAAGTCTGCAAACTCAAAAGTTTACCACCAAGTCAGATGTGTGGTCCTTTGGCGTGCTC
CTCTGGGAGCTGATGACAAGAGGAGCCCCACCTTATCCTGACGTAAACACCTTTGATATAACTGTTTACT
TGTTGCAAGGGAGAAGACTCCTACAACCCGAATACTGCCCAGACCCCTTATATGAAGTAATGCTAAAATG
CTGGCACCCTAAAGCCGAAATGCGCCCATCCTTTTCTGAACTGGTGTCCCGGATATCAGCGATCTTCTCT
ACTTTCATTGGGGAGCACTATGTCCATGTGAACGCTACTTATGTGAACGTAAAATGTGTCGCTCCGTATC
CTTCTCTGTTGTCATCAGAAGATAACGCTGATGATGAGGTGGACACACGACCAGCCTCCTTCTGGGAGAC
ATCAGCGGATCCACCGGTCGCCACCATGGTGAGCAAGGGCGAGAGC
